Addgene plasmid #89403: pGBT9-chCALEBcyt (aa 505-551)
Purpose: Two-hybrid system
Depositing lab: Fritz Rathjen. Depositing organization: Max-Delbrueck-Centrum fuer Molekulare Medizin (MDC).
Backbone
  Vector backbone: pGBT9
  Backbone manufacturer: Clontech
  Vector type: Yeast Expression
  Selectable markers: TRP1
Growth in bacteria
  Bacterial resistance: Ampicillin, 100 μg/mL
  Growth temperature: 37°C
  Growth strain: DH5alpha
  Copy number: High Copy
Gene/Insert
  Gene/Insert name: CSPG5 (alt names: Chondroitin Sulfate Proteoglycan 5; CALEB)
  Species: G. gallus (chicken)
  Entrez Gene: CSPG5 (a.k.a. CALEB)
  Promoter: ADH1
  Tag / fusion protein: GAL4 DBD (N terminal on backbone)
  Cloning method: Restriction Enzyme; 5′ cloning site EcoRI (unknown if destroyed); 3′ cloning site BamHI (unknown if destroyed)
  Sequencing primers: 5′ Gal4-N-term
Terms and licenses: Academic/Nonprofit Terms; Industry Terms: Not Available to Industry
How to cite: pGBT9-chCALEBcyt (aa 505-551) was a gift from Fritz Rathjen (Addgene plasmid # 89403 ; http://n2t.net/addgene:89403 ; RRID:Addgene_89403)
