[The description below was written by a language model from this plasmid's Addgene catalogue record and pLannotate feature annotations shown in this document.]
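Description:
pGBT9-chCALEBcyt (aa 505-551) is a yeast two-hybrid "bait" plasmid built on the Clontech pGBT9 backbone, a yeast–E. coli shuttle vector of about 5.7 kb. In E. coli it replicates from a high-copy ColE1/pUC-type origin and is selected with ampicillin through the β-lactamase gene. In Saccharomyces cerevisiae it is maintained episomally by the 2μ origin and selected by complementation of tryptophan auxotrophy with the TRP1 marker, which is driven by its own promoter. The annotation also picks up remnants of the parental cloning vectors: lac promoter/operator and CAP site elements, plus short lacI, rop and bom fragments. These have no role in the two-hybrid function.

The expression cassette consists of the yeast ADH1 promoter, the GAL4 DNA-binding domain, an in-frame fragment of chicken (Gallus gallus) CSPG5, also known as CALEB, and the ADH1 terminator. The fragment was inserted between EcoRI and BamHI sites. By the construct name it corresponds to residues 505–551 of the cytoplasmic portion of the protein, and the annotated CSPG5 match is correspondingly short, covering 117 nt. CSPG5/CALEB is a chondroitin sulfate proteoglycan thought to act as a growth and differentiation factor in neurite extension.

In a two-hybrid assay, the GAL4 DBD–CALEB fusion binds GAL4 sites upstream of reporter genes. It activates them only when a co-expressed prey fused to an activation domain interacts with the CALEB segment. The plasmid is therefore suited to screening for, or testing and mapping, binding partners of this intracellular region of CALEB. The record itself gives the purpose only as "two-hybrid system".
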