Features (pLannotate 1.2.2; 16 found; start..end, strand, type, name):
      1..1165    +  rep_origin     2μ ori: yeast 2μ plasmid origin of replication
   1175..1571    +  promoter       ADH1 promoter: S. cerevisiae ADH1; promoter for alcohol dehydrogenase 1
   1599..2039    +  CDS            GAL4 DNA binding domain: DNA binding domain of the GAL4 transcriptional activator; Saccharomyces cerevisiae GAL4 (truncated)
   2049..2165    +  CDS            CSPG5 (fragment): CSPG5_CHICK - Also known as CALEB. Experimental evidence at protein level: Swiss-Prot protein existence level 1. May function as a growth and differentiation factor involved in neuritogenesis and more particularly in neurite extension. From Gallus gallus (Chicken).
   2230..2417    +  terminator     ADH1 terminator: S. cerevisiae ADH1; transcription terminator for the S. cerevisiae alcohol dehydrogenase 1 (ADH1) gene
   2470..3144    -  CDS            TRP1: phosphoribosylanthranilate isomerase, required for tryptophan biosynthesis; S. cerevisiae TRP1; yeast auxotrophic marker
   3145..3246    -  promoter       TRP1 promoter: S. cerevisiae TRP1
   3284..3300    -  protein_bind   lac operator: The lac repressor binds to the lac operator to inhibit transcription in E. coli. This inhibition can be relieved by adding lactose or isopropyl-β-D-thiogalactopyranoside (IPTG). lac repressor encoded by lacI
   3308..3338    -  promoter       lac promoter: promoter for the E. coli lac operon
   3353..3374    -  protein_bind   CAP binding site: CAP binding activates transcription in the presence of cAMP. E. coli catabolite activator protein
   3387..3479    -  CDS            lacI (fragment): lac repressor; lacI; The lac repressor binds to the lac operator to inhibit transcription in E. coli. This inhibition can be relieved by adding lactose or isopropyl-β-D-thiogalactopyranoside (IPTG).
   3662..4250    -  rep_origin     ori: high-copy-number ColE1/pMB1/pBR322/pUC origin of replication
   4421..5281    -  CDS            AmpR: β-lactamase; bla; confers resistance to ampicillin, carbenicillin, and related antibiotics
   5282..5386    -  promoter       AmpR promoter: bla
   5481..5516    +  CDS            rop (fragment): Rop protein, which maintains plasmids at low copy number; rop
   5618..5667    +  misc_feature   bom (fragment): basis of mobility region from pBR322
>Addgene plasmid #89403 | pGBT9-chCALEBcyt (aa 505-551) | addgene full sequence | sequence record 177451 | Addgene NGS Result
ACGCATTTAAGCATAAACACGCACTATGCCGTTCTTCTCATGTATATATATATACAGGCAACACGCAGAT
ATAGGTGCGACGTGAACAGTGAGCTGTATGTGCGCAGCTCGCGTTGCATTTTCGGAAGCGCTCGTTTTCG
GAAACGCTTTGAAGTTCCTATTCCGAAGTTCCTATTCTCTAGCTAGAAAGTATAGGAACTTCAGAGCGCT
TTTGAAAACCAAAAGCGCTCTGAAGACGCACTTTCAAAAAACCAAAAACGCACCGGACTGTAACGAGCTA
CTAAAATATTGCGAATACCGCTTCCACAAACATTGCTCAAAAGTATCTCTTTGCTATATATCTCTGTGCT
ATATCCCTATATAACCTACCCATCCACCTTTCGCTCCTTGAACTTGCATCTAAACTCGACCTCTACATTT
TTTATGTTTATCTCTAGTATTACTCTTTAGACAAAAAAATTGTAGTAAGAACTATTCATAGAGTGAATCG
AAAACAATACGAAAATGTAAACATTTCCTATACGTAGTATATAGAGACAAAATAGAAGAAACCGTTCATA
ATTTTCTGACCAATGAAGAATCATCAACGCTATCACTTTCTGTTCACAAAGTATGCGCAATCCACATCGG
TATAGAATATAATCGGGGATGCCTTTATCTTGAAAAAATGCACCCGCAGCTTCGCTAGTAATCAGTAAAC
GCGGGAAGTGGAGTCAGGCTTTTTTTATGGAAGAGAAAATAGACACCAAAGTAGCCTTCTTCTAACCTTA
ACGGACCTACAGTGCAAAAAGTTATCAAGAGACTGCATTATAGAGCGCACAAAGGAGAAAAAAAGTAATC
TAAGATGCTTTGTTAGAAAAATAGCGCTCTCGGGATGCATTTTTGTAGAACAAAAAAGAAGTATAGATTC
TTTGTTGGTAAAATAGCGCTCTCGCGTTGCATTTCTGTTCTGTAAAAATGCAGCTCAGATTCTTTGTTTG
AAAAATTAGCGCTCTCGCGTTGCATTTTTGTTTTACAAAAATGAAGCACAGATTCTTCGTTGGTAAAATA
GCGCTTTCGCGTTGCATTTCTGTTCTGTAAAAATGCAGCTCAGATTCTTTGTTTGAAAAATTAGCGCTCT
CGCGTTGCATTTTTGTTCTACAAAATGAAGCACAGATGCTTCGTTGCTTGCATGCAACTTCTTTTCTTTT
TTTTTCTTTTCTCTCTCCCCCGTTGTTGTCTCACCATATCCGCAATGACAAAAAAATGATGGAAGACACT
AAAGGAAAAAATTAACGACAAAGACAGCACCAACAGATGTCGTTGTTCCAGAGCTGATGAGGGGTATCTC
GAAGCACACGAAACTTTTTCCTTCCTTCATTCACGCACACTACTCTCTAATGAGCAACGGTATACGGCCT
TCCTTCCAGTTACTTGAATTTGAAATAAAAAAAAGTTTGCTGTCTTGCTATCAAGTATAAATAGACCTGC
AATTATTAATCTTTTGTTTCCTCGTCATTGTTCTCGTTCCCTTTCTTCCTTGTTTCTTTTTCTGCACAAT
ATTTCAAGCTATACCAAGCATACAATCAACTCCAAGCTTGAAGCAAGCCTCCTGAAAGATGAAGCTACTG
TCTTCTATCGAACAAGCATGCGATATTTGCCGACTTAAAAAGCTCAAGTGCTCCAAAGAAAAACCGAAGT
GCGCCAAGTGTCTGAAGAACAACTGGGAGTGTCGCTACTCTCCCAAAACCAAAAGGTCTCCGCTGACTAG
GGCACATCTGACAGAAGTGGAATCAAGGCTAGAAAGACTGGAACAGCTATTTCTACTGATTTTTCCTCGA
GAAGACCTTGACATGATTTTGAAAATGGATTCTTTACAGGATATAAAAGCATTGTTAACAGGATTATTTG
TACAAGATAATGTGAATAAAGATGCCGTCACAGATAGATTGGCTTCAGTGGAGACTGATATGCCTCTAAC
ATTGAGACAGCATAGAATAAGTGCGACATCATCATCGGAAGAGAGTAGTAACAAAGGTCAAAGACAGTTG
ACTGTATCGCCGGAATTCCTCTACCTGCTCAAGACGGAGAACAGCAAACTGCGCAAAACCAAATACCGCA
CTCCGTCCGAGCTGCACAACGACAACTTCTCGCTGTCCACCATCGCCGAGGGCTCCCACCCGAACAGAGA
AGCGCAGCATAGAGCCCTCTAACCTCGGATCCGTCGACCTGCAGCCAAGCTAATTCCGGGCGAATTTCTT
ATGATTTATGATTTTTATTATTAAATAAGTTATAAAAAAAATAAGTGTATACAAATTTTAAAGTGACTCT
TAGGTTTTAAAACGAAAATTCTTATTCTTGAGTAACTCTTTCCTGTAGGTCAGGTTGCTTTCTCAGGTAT
AGCATGAGGTCGCTCTTATTGACCACACCTCTACCGGCATGCCGGCAAGTGCACAAACAATACTTAAATA
AATACTACTCAGTAATAACCTATTTCTTAGCATTTTTGACGAAATTTGCTATTTTGTTAGAGTCTTTTAC
ACCATTTGTCTCCACACCTCCGCTTACATCAACACCAATAACGCCATTTAATCTAAGCGCATCACCAACA
TTTTCTGGCGTCAGTCCACCAGCTAACATAAAATGTAAGCTTTCGGGGCTCTCTTGCCTTCCAACCCAGT
CAGAAATCGAGTTCCAATCCAAAAGTTCACCTGTCCCACCTGCTTCTGAATCAAACAAGGGAATAAACGA
ATGAGGTTTCTGTGAAGCTGCACTGAGTAGTATGTTGCAGTCTTTTGGAAATACGAGTCTTTTAATAACT
GGCAAACCGAGGAACTCTTGGTATTCTTGCCACGACTCATCTCCATGCAGTTGGACGATATCAATGCCGT
AATCATTGACCAGAGCCAAAACATCCTCCTTAGGTTGATTACGAAACACGCCAACCAAGTATTTCGGAGT
GCCTGAACTATTTTTATATGCTTTTACAAGACTTGAAATTTTCCTTGCAATAACCGGGTCAATTGTTCTC
TTTCTATTGGGCACACATATAATACCCAGCAAGTCAGCATCGGAATCTAGAGCACATTCTGCGGCCTCTG
TGCTCTGCAAGCCGCAAACTTTCACCAATGGACCAGAACTACCTGTGAAATTAATAACAGACATACTCCA
AGCTGCCTTTGTGTGCTTAATCACGTATACTCACGTGCTCAATAGTCACCAATGCCCTCCCTCTTGGCCC
TCTCCTTTTCTTTTTTCGACCGAATTAATTCGTAATCATGTCATAGCTGTTTCCTGTGTGAAATTGTTAT
CCGCTCACAATTCCACACAACATACGAGCCGGAAGCATAAAGTGTAAAGCCTGGGGTGCCTAATGAGTGA
GCTAACTCACATTAATTGCGTTGCGCTCACTGCCCGCTTTCCAGTCGGGAAACCTGTCGTGCCAGCTGCA
TTAATGAATCGGCCAACGCGCGGGGAGAGGCGGTTTGCGTATTGGGCGCTCTTCCGCTTCCTCGCTCACT
GACTCGCTGCGCTCGGTCGTTCGGCTGCGGCGAGCGGTATCAGCTCACTCAAAGGCGGTAATACGGTTAT
CCACAGAATCAGGGGATAACGCAGGAAAGAACATGTGAGCAAAAGGCCAGCAAAAGGCCAGGAACCGTAA
AAAGGCCGCGTTGCTGGCGTTTTTCCATAGGCTCCGCCCCCCTGACGAGCATCACAAAAATCGACGCTCA
AGTCAGAGGTGGCGAAACCCGACAGGACTATAAAGATACCAGGCGTTTCCCCCTGGAAGCTCCCTCGTGC
GCTCTCCTGTTCCGACCCTGCCGCTTACCGGATACCTGTCCGCCTTTCTCCCTTCGGGAAGCGTGGCGCT
TTCTCATAGCTCACGCTGTAGGTATCTCAGTTCGGTGTAGGTCGTTCGCTCCAAGCTGGGCTGTGTGCAC
GAACCCCCCGTTCAGCCCGACCGCTGCGCCTTATCCGGTAACTATCGTCTTGAGTCCAACCCGGTAAGAC
ACGACTTATCGCCACTGGCAGCAGCCACTGGTAACAGGATTAGCAGAGCGAGGTATGTAGGCGGTGCTAC
AGAGTTCTTGAAGTGGTGGCCTAACTACGGCTACACTAGAAGAACAGTATTTGGTATCTGCGCTCTGCTG
AAGCCAGTTACCTTCGGAAAAAGAGTTGGTAGCTCTTGATCCGGCAAACAAACCACCGCTGGTAGCGGTG
GTTTTTTTGTTTGCAAGCAGCAGATTACGCGCAGAAAAAAAGGATCTCAAGAAGATCCTTTGATCTTTTC
TACGGGGTCTGACGCTCAGTGGAACGAAAACTCACGTTAAGGGATTTTGGTCATGAGATTATCAAAAAGG
ATCTTCACCTAGATCCTTTTAAATTAAAAATGAAGTTTTAAATCAATCTAAAGTATATATGAGTAAACTT
GGTCTGACAGTTACCAATGCTTAATCAGTGAGGCACCTATCTCAGCGATCTGTCTATTTCGTTCATCCAT
AGTTGCCTGACTCCCCGTCGTGTAGATAACTACGATACGGGAGGGCTTACCATCTGGCCCCAGTGCTGCA
ATGATACCGCGAGACCCACGCTCACCGGCTCCAGATTTATCAGCAATAAACCAGCCAGCCGGAAGGGCCG
AGCGCAGAAGTGGTCCTGCAACTTTATCCGCCTCCATCCAGTCTATTAATTGTTGCCGGGAAGCTAGAGT
AAGTAGTTCGCCAGTTAATAGTTTGCGCAACGTTGTTGCCATTGCTACAGGCATCGTGGTGTCACGCTCG
TCGTTTGGTATGGCTTCATTCAGCTCCGGTTCCCAACGATCAAGGCGAGTTACATGATCCCCCATGTTGT
GCAAAAAAGCGGTTAGCTCCTTCGGTCCTCCGATCGTTGTCAGAAGTAAGTTGGCCGCAGTGTTATCACT
CATGGTTATGGCAGCACTGCATAATTCTCTTACTGTCATGCCATCCGTAAGATGCTTTTCTGTGACTGGT
GAGTACTCAACCAAGTCATTCTGAGAATAGTGTATGCGGCGACCGAGTTGCTCTTGCCCGGCGTCAATAC
GGGATAATACCGCGCCACATAGCAGAACTTTAAAAGTGCTCATCATTGGAAAACGTTCTTCGGGGCGAAA
ACTCTCAAGGATCTTACCGCTGTTGAGATCCAGTTCGATGTAACCCACTCGTGCACCCAACTGATCTTCA
GCATCTTTTACTTTCACCAGCGTTTCTGGGTGAGCAAAAACAGGAAGGCAAAATGCCGCAAAAAAGGGAA
TAAGGGCGACACGGAAATGTTGAATACTCATACTCTTCCTTTTTCAATATTATTGAAGCATTTATCAGGG
TTATTGTCTCATGAGCGGATACATATTTGAATGTATTTAGAAAAATAAACAAATAGGGGTTCCGCGCACA
TTTCCCCGAAAAGTGCCACCTGACGTCTAAGAAACCATTATTATCATGACATTAACCTATAAAAATAGGC
GTATCACGAGGCCCTTTCGTCTCGCGCGTTTCGGTGATGACGGTGAAAACCTCTGACACATGCAGCTCCC
GGAGACGGTCACAGCTTGTCTGTAAGCGGATGCCGGGAGCAGACAAGCCCGTCAGGGCGCGTCAGCGGGT
GTTGGCGGGTGTCGGGGCTGGCTTAACTATGCGGCATCAGAGCAGATTGTACTGAGAGTGCACCATA
